Addgene plasmid #216435: pPOM010_P5_ConR9
Purpose: Allows multigene assembly with MoClo golden gate cloning. Part type 5 following the YeastToolkit MoClo grammar. Right connector.
Depositing lab: Tomáš Pluskal. Depositing organization: Institute of Organic Chemistry and Biochemistry, Academy of Sciences of the Czech Republic. Publication: POMBOX: A Fission Yeast Cloning Toolkit for Molecular and Synthetic Biology. Hebra T, Smrckova H, Elkatmis B, Prevorovsky M, Pluskal T. ACS Synth Biol. 2023 Nov 22. doi: 10.1021/acssynbio.3c00529. PubMed 37991801.
Backbone
  Vector backbone: pYTK001
  Vector type: Synthetic Biology
Growth in bacteria
  Bacterial resistance: Chloramphenicol, 25 μg/mL
  Growth temperature: 37°C
  Growth strain: DH5alpha
  Copy number: High Copy
Gene/Insert
  Gene/Insert name: Connector R9
  Species: Synthetic
  Insert size (bp): 173
  Cloning method: Golden Gate
Terms and licenses: Academic/Nonprofit Terms; Industry Terms: Not Available to Industry
How to cite: pPOM010_P5_ConR9 was a gift from Tomáš Pluskal (Addgene plasmid # 216435 ; http://n2t.net/addgene:216435 ; RRID:Addgene_216435)
