[The description below was written by a language model from this plasmid's Addgene catalogue record and pLannotate feature annotations shown in this document.]
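Description:
pPOM010_P5_ConR9 is a small (about 1.8 kb) synthetic-biology part plasmid from the POMBOX fission yeast cloning toolkit, built in the pYTK001 entry-vector backbone of the Yeast Toolkit MoClo system. It is a bacterial storage and donor vector only. It replicates in E. coli from a high-copy ColE1/pUC-type origin and is selected with chloramphenicol through a cat (chloramphenicol acetyltransferase) gene driven by its native cat promoter and followed by a lambda t0 terminator. The annotated features include no yeast origin, yeast marker or expression cassette, consistent with a plasmid whose role is to hold a single modular part.

The payload is Connector R9, a 173 bp synthetic sequence inserted by Golden Gate cloning and classed as a type 5 part in the YeastToolkit MoClo grammar, that is, a right-hand assembly connector. The automated feature table does not annotate the connector itself, so its internal composition is not stated in the record; it presumably lies in the unannotated region outside the resistance cassette and origin. In the MoClo scheme, left and right connectors flank each transcription unit during the first-level assembly. They carry the Type IIS restriction sites and defined overhangs that determine the order in which several transcription units are joined in the next assembly step. A specific right connector such as R9 is chosen to pair with the matching left connector of the neighbouring cassette. The plasmid is therefore used as one of the standard building blocks for hierarchical multigene construction, here in a toolkit aimed at fission yeast engineering.
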