Features (pLannotate 1.2.2; 4 found; start..end, strand, type, name):
     11..45      -  terminator     lambda t0 terminator: minimal transcription terminator from phage lambda (Scholtissek and Grosse, 1987)
    119..775     -  CDS            cat: CAT_ECOLX - Experimental evidence at protein level: Swiss-Prot protein existence level 1. This enzyme is an effector of chloramphenicol resistance in bacteria. From Escherichia coli. This protein is used as a marker in many commonly used cloning vectors, such as pACYC184.
    776..873     -  promoter       cat promoter: promoter of the E. coli cat gene encoding chloramphenicol acetyltransferase
    957..1545    +  rep_origin     ori: high-copy-number ColE1/pMB1/pBR322/pUC origin of replication
>Addgene plasmid #216435 | pPOM010_P5_ConR9 | addgene full sequence | sequence record 427379 | Addgene NGS Result
GACCAGACCAATAAAAAACGCCCGGCGGCAACCGAGCGTTCTGAACAAATCCAGATGGAGTTCTGAGGTC
ATTACTGGATCTATCAACAGGAGTCCAAGCGAGCTCGATATCAAATTACGCCCCGCCCTGCCACTCATCG
CAGTACTGTTGTAATTCATTAAGCATTCTGCCGACATGGAAGCCATCACAAACGGCATGATGAACCTGAA
TCGCCAGCGGCATCAGCACCTTGTCGCCTTGCGTATAATATTTGCCCATGGTGAAAACGGGGGCGAAGAA
GTTGTCCATATTGGCCACGTTTAAATCAAAACTGGTGAAACTCACCCAGGGATTGGCTGAAACGAAAAAC
ATATTCTCAATAAACCCTTTAGGGAAATAGGCCAGGTTTTCACCGTAACACGCCACATCTTGCGAATATA
TGTGTAGAAACTGCCGGAAATCGTCGTGGTATTCACTCCAGAGCGATGAAAACGTTTCAGTTTGCTCATG
GAAAACGGTGTAACAAGGGTGAACACTATCCCATATCACCAGCTCACCGTCTTTCATTGCCATACGAAAT
TCCGGATGAGCATTCATCAGGCGGGCAAGAATGTGAATAAAGGCCGGATAAAACTTGTGCTTATTTTTCT
TTACGGTCTTTAAAAAGGCCGTAATATCCAGCTGAACGGTCTGGTTATAGGTACATTGAGCAACTGACTG
AAATGCCTCAAAATGTTCTTTACGATGCCATTGGGATATATCAACGGTGGTATATCCAGTGATTTTTTTC
TCCATTTTAGCTTCCTTAGCTCCTGAAAATCTCGATAACTCAAAAAATACGCCCGGTAGTGATCTTATTT
CATTATGGTGAAAGTTGGAACCTCTTACGTGCCCGATCAATCATGACCAAAATCCCTTAACGTGAGTTTT
CGTTCCACTGAGCGTCAGACCCCGTAGAAAAGATCAAAGGATCTTCTTGAGATCCTTTTTTTCTGCGCGT
AATCTGCTGCTTGCAAACAAAAAAACCACCGCTACCAGCGGTGGTTTGTTTGCCGGATCAAGAGCTACCA
ACTCTTTTTCCGAAGGTAACTGGCTTCAGCAGAGCGCAGATACCAAATACTGTTCTTCTAGTGTAGCCGT
AGTTAGGCCACCACTTCAAGAACTCTGTAGCACCGCCTACATACCTCGCTCTGCTAATCCTGTTACCAGT
GGCTGCTGCCAGTGGCGATAAGTCGTGTCTTACCGGGTTGGACTCAAGACGATAGTTACCGGATAAGGCG
CAGCGGTCGGGCTGAACGGGGGGTTCGTGCACACAGCCCAGCTTGGAGCGAACGACCTACACCGAACTGA
GATACCTACAGCGTGAGCTATGAGAAAGCGCCACGCTTCCCGAAGGGAGAAAGGCGGACAGGTATCCGGT
AAGCGGCAGGGTCGGAACAGGAGAGCGCACGAGGGAGCTTCCAGGGGGAAACGCCTGGTATCTTTATAGT
CCTGTCGGGTTTCGCCACCTCTGACTTGAGCGTCGATTTTTGTGATGCTCGTCAGGGGGGCGGAGCCTAT
GGAAAAACGCCAGCAACGCGGCCTTTTTACGGTTCCTGGCCTTTTGCTGGCCTTTTGCTCACATGTTCTT
TCCTGCGTTATCCCCTGATTCTGTGGATAACCGTAGTCGGTCTCAGCTGTTTTTGAGACGGGATCTACGG
TGCCCTTCCTATGTTACTAGCCACGGTTCGAATGCTCGGACTTCCAGTTCTGCAGCGACAGGCGAAGAGC
CCACATGAGAAAGGGCCGATCGACCTCAGCTATTAATGCCATAGAACGGCGATAGACGAAGTAACTAGTG
CACTGCAGTACATGA
